Addgene plasmid #57800: PA-mCherry-miniSOG-Vimentin-7
Purpose: Localization: Intermediate Filaments, Excitation: 448 / 473, Emission: 500 / 528
Depositing lab: Michael Davidson. Depositing organization: Florida State University, Tallahassee. Publication: A genetically encoded tag for correlated light and electron microscopy of intact cells, tissues, and organisms. Shu X, Lev-Ram V, Deerinck TJ, Qi Y, Ramko EB, Davidson MW, Jin Y, Ellisman MH, Tsien RY. PLoS Biol. 2011 Apr;9(4):e1001041. doi: 10.1371/journal.pbio.1001041. Epub 2011 Apr 5. PubMed 21483721.
Backbone
  Vector backbone: PA-mCherry-miniSOG
  Backbone size w/o insert (bp): 4750
  Vector type: Mammalian Expression
  Selectable markers: Neomycin (select with G418)
Growth in bacteria
  Bacterial resistance: Kanamycin, 50 μg/mL
  Growth temperature: 37°C
  Growth strain: DH5alpha
  Copy number: High Copy
Gene/Insert
  Gene/Insert name: Vimentin (alt name: NM_003380.3)
  Species: H. sapiens (human)
  Entrez Gene: VIM
  Promoter: CMV
  Tag / fusion protein: PA-mCherry-miniSOG
  Cloning method: Unknown
  Sequencing primers: 5′ CMV-F; 3′ SV40pA-R
Terms and licenses: Academic/Nonprofit Terms; Industry Terms: Not Available to Industry
Depositor comments: . Excitation = 448 / 473; Emission = 500 / 528
How to cite: PA-mCherry-miniSOG-Vimentin-7 was a gift from Michael Davidson (Addgene plasmid # 57800 ; http://n2t.net/addgene:57800 ; RRID:Addgene_57800)
