[The description below was written by a language model from this plasmid's Addgene catalogue record and pLannotate feature annotations shown in this document.]
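Description:
PA-mCherry-miniSOG-Vimentin-7 is a mammalian expression plasmid that produces human vimentin (VIM) fused at its C-terminus to a tandem PA-mCherry–miniSOG tag, giving a marker for intermediate filaments. In the annotated 6,424-nt sequence, the CMV immediate-early enhancer and promoter drive the vimentin coding region. A short linker follows, then PAmCherry1 and then miniSOG, and the transcript is terminated by an SV40 polyadenylation signal. The "7" in the name probably refers to the linker length between vimentin and the tag, but the record does not say so.

The backbone has the layout of a Clontech N1-type vector. A high-copy ColE1/pUC origin supports propagation in E. coli, and an f1 origin is also present. A single Tn5 NeoR/KanR gene is placed behind both a bacterial (AmpR-type) promoter and the SV40 early promoter and ends in an HSV TK poly(A) signal. It therefore confers kanamycin resistance in bacteria and G418 resistance in transfected mammalian cells. The short large T antigen, ble and bGH poly(A) fragments flagged in the table appear to be backbone remnants or partial matches, not functional elements.

PAmCherry1 is a photoactivatable red monomeric fluorescent protein suited to photoactivation and localization-based super-resolution imaging. miniSOG is a small green-fluorescent flavoprotein that generates singlet oxygen on illumination, which allows photo-oxidation of diaminobenzidine to create electron microscopy contrast. The listed excitation (448/473) and emission (500/528) values match miniSOG, not the red protein. The construct is intended for labelling the vimentin filament network in correlated light and electron microscopy.
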