Features (pLannotate 1.2.2; 17 found; start..end, strand, type, name):
      1..304     +  enhancer       CMV enhancer: human cytomegalovirus immediate early enhancer
    305..508     +  promoter       CMV promoter: human cytomegalovirus (CMV) immediate early promoter
    531..574     +  misc_feature   MCS (fragment): multiple cloning site
    577..1974    +  CDS            VIM: VIME_HUMAN - Experimental evidence at protein level: Swiss-Prot protein existence level 1. Involved with LARP6 in the stabilization of type I collagen mRNAs for CO1A1 and CO1A2. From Homo sapiens (Human).
   1996..2703    +  CDS            PAmCherry1: PAmCherry1 is a photoactivatable red fluorescent protein published in 2009, derived from Discosoma sp.. It is reported to be a rapidly-maturing monomer with high acid sensitivity.
   2710..3030    +  CDS            miniSOG: mini singlet oxygen generator, a fluorescent flavoprotein suitable for correlated light and electron microscopy (Shu et al., 2011)
   3046..3129    +  CDS            large T antigen (fragment): large T antigen from SV40 (simian virus 40)
   3152..3273    +  polyA_signal   SV40 poly(A) signal: SV40 polyadenylation signal
   3307..3735    -  rep_origin     f1 ori (sequence partly withheld): f1 bacteriophage origin of replication; arrow indicates direction of (+) strand synthesis
   3762..3866    +  promoter       AmpR promoter: bla
   3868..4225    +  promoter       SV40 promoter: SV40 enhancer and early promoter
   4260..5054    +  CDS            NeoR/KanR: aminoglycoside phosphotransferase from Tn5; aph(3')-II (or nptII); confers resistance to neomycin, kanamycin, and G418 (Geneticin®)
   5075..5227    +  CDS            ble (fragment): BLE_KLEPN - Experimental evidence at protein level: Swiss-Prot protein existence level 1. Binding protein with a strong affinity to the bleomycin family of antibiotics. Binds to CL990; an antimitotic-antibiotic compound. From Klebsiella pneumoniae.
   5286..5333    +  polyA_signal   HSV TK poly(A) signal: herpes simplex virus thymidine kinase polyadenylation signal (Cole and Stacy, 1985)
   5424..5440    -  polyA_signal   bGH poly(A) signal (fragment): bovine growth hormone polyadenylation signal
   5662..6250    +  rep_origin     ori: high-copy-number ColE1/pMB1/pBR322/pUC origin of replication
   6365..6424    +  enhancer       CMV enhancer (fragment): human cytomegalovirus immediate early enhancer
>Addgene plasmid #57800 | PA-mCherry-miniSOG-Vimentin-7 | addgene full sequence | sequence record 420621 | Addgene NGS Result
CGTTACATAACTTACGGTAAATGGCCCGCCTGGCTGACCGCCCAACGACCCCCGCCCATTGACGTCAATA
ATGACGTATGTTCCCATAGTAACGCCAATAGGGACTTTCCATTGACGTCAATGGGTGGAGTATTTACGGT
AAACTGCCCACTTGGCAGTACATCAAGTGTATCATATGCCAAGTACGCCCCCTATTGACGTCAATGACGG
TAAATGGCCCGCCTGGCATTATGCCCAGTACATGACCTTATGGGACTTTCCTACTTGGCAGTACATCTAC
GTATTAGTCATCGCTATTACCATGGTGATGCGGTTTTGGCAGTACATCAATGGGCGTGGATAGCGGTTTG
ACTCACGGGGATTTCCAAGTCTCCACCCCATTGACGTCAATGGGAGTTTGTTTTGGCACCAAAATCAACG
GGACTTTCCAAAATGTCGTAACAACTCCGCCCCATTGACGCAAATGGGCGGTAGGCGTGTACGGTGGGAG
GTCTATATAAGCAGAGCTGGTTTAGTGAACCGTCAGATCCGCTAGCGCTACCGGACTCAGATCTCGAGCT
CAAGCTTCGAATTCCCATGTCCACCAGGTCCGTGTCCTCGTCCTCCTACCGCAGGATGTTCGGCGGCCCG
GGCACCGCGAGCCGGCCGAGCTCCAGCCGGAGCTACGTGACTACGTCCACCCGCACCTACAGCCTGGGCA
GCGCGCTGCGCCCCAGCACCAGCCGCAGCCTCTACGCCTCGTCCCCGGGCGGCGTGTATGCCACGCGCTC
CTCTGCCGTGCGCCTGCGGAGCAGCGTGCCCGGGGTGCGGCTCCTGCAGGACTCGGTGGACTTCTCGCTG
GCCGACGCCATCAACACCGAGTTCAAGAACACCCGCACCAACGAGAAGGTGGAGCTGCAGGAGCTGAATG
ACCGCTTCGCCAACTACATCGACAAGGTGCGCTTCCTGGAGCAGCAGAATAAGATCCTGCTGGCCGAGCT
CGAGCAGCTCAAGGGCCAAGGCAAGTCGCGCCTGGGGGACCTCTACGAGGAGGAGATGCGGGAGCTGCGC
CGGCAGGTGGACCAGCTAACCAACGACAAAGCCCGCGTCGAGGTGGAGCGCGACAACCTGGCCGAGGACA
TCATGCGCCTCCGGGAGAAATTGCAGGAGGAGATGCTTCAGAGAGAGGAAGCCGAAAACACCCTGCAATC
TTTCAGACAGGATGTTGACAATGCGTCTCTGGCACGTCTTGACCTTGAACGCAAAGTGGAATCTTTGCAA
GAAGAGATTGCCTTTTTGAAGAAACTCCACGAAGAGGAAATCCAGGAGCTGCAGGCTCAGATTCAGGAAC
AGCATGTCCAAATCGATGTGGATGTTTCCAAGCCTGACCTCACGGCTGCCCTGCGTGACGTACGTCAGCA
ATATGAAAGTGTGGCTGCCAAGAACCTGCAGGAGGCAGAAGAATGGTACAAATCCAAGTTTGCTGACCTC
TCTGAGGCTGCCAACCGGAACAATGACGCCCTGCGCCAGGCAAAGCAGGAGTCCACTGAGTACCGGAGAC
AGGTGCAGTCCCTCACCTGTGAAGTGGATGCCCTTAAAGGAACCAATGAGTCCCTGGAACGCCAGATGCG
TGAAATGGAAGAGAACTTTGCCGTTGAAGCTGCTAACTACCAAGACACTATTGGCCGCCTGCAGGATGAG
ATTCAGAATATGAAGGAGGAAATGGCTCGTCACCTTCGTGAATACCAAGACCTGCTCAATGTTAAGATGG
CCCTTGACATTGAGATTGCCACCTACAGGAAGCTGCTGGAAGGCGAGGAGAGCAGGATTTCTCTGCCTCT
TCCAAACTTTTCCTCCCTGAACCTGAGGGAAACTAATCTGGATTCACTCCCTCTGGTTGATACCCACTCA
AAAAGGACACTTCTGATTAAGACGGTTGAAACTAGAGATGGACAGGTTATCAACGAAACTTCTCAGCATC
ACGATGACCTTGAAGGGGATCCACCGGTCGCCACCATGGTGAGCAAGGGCGAGGAGGATAACATGGCCAT
CATTAAGGAGTTCATGCGCTTCAAGGTGCACATGGAGGGGTCCGTGAACGGCCACGTGTTCGAGATCGAG
GGCGAGGGCGAGGGCCGCCCCTACGAGGGCACCCAGACCGCCAAGCTGAAGGTGACCAAGGGCGGCCCCC
TGCCCTTCACCTGGGACATCCTGAGCCCTCAGTTCATGTACGGCTCCAATGCCTACGTGAAGCACCCCGC
CGACATCCCCGACTACTTTAAGCTGTCCTTCCCCGAGGGCTTCAAGTGGGAGCGCGTGATGAAATTCGAG
GACGGCGGCGTGGTGACCGTGACCCAGGACTCCTCCCTGCAGGACGGCGAGTTCATCTACAAGGTGAAGC
TGCGCGGCACCAACTTCCCCTCCGACGGCCCCGTGATGCAGAAGAAGACCATGGGCTGGGAGGCCCTCTC
CGAGCGGATGTACCCCGAGGACGGCGCCCTGAAGGGCGAGGTCAAGCCCAGAGTGAAGCTGAAGGACGGC
GGCCACTACGACGCTGAGGTCAAGACCACCTACAAGGCCAAGAAGCCCGTGCAGCTGCCCGGCGCCTACA
ACGTCAACCGCAAGCTGGACATCACCAGCCACAACGAGGACTACACCATCGTGGAGCAGTACGAGAGAGC
CGAGGGCCGCCACTCCACCGGCGGCATGGACGAGCTGTACAAGGGCGGCATGGAGAAGAGCTTCGTGATC
ACCGACCCCCGCCTGCCCGACAACCCCATCATCTTCGCCAGCGACGGCTTCCTGGAGCTGACCGAGTACA
GCAGAGAGGAGATCCTGGGCCGCAACGGCCGCTTCCTGCAGGGCCCCGAGACCGACCAGGCCACCGTGCA
GAAGATCCGCGACGCCATCCGCGACCAGCGCGAGATCACCGTGCAGCTGATCAACTACACCAAGAGCGGC
AAGAAGTTCTGGAACCTGCTGCACCTGCAGCCCATGCGCGACCAGAAGGGCGAGCTGCAGTACTTCATCG
GCGTGCAGCTGGACGGCTAAGCGGCCGCGACTCTAGATCATAATCAGCCATACCACATTTGTAGAGGTTT
TACTTGCTTTAAAAAACCTCCCACACCTCCCCCTGAACCTGAAACATAAAATGAATGCAATTGTTGTTGT
TAACTTGTTTATTGCAGCTTATAATGGTTACAAATAAAGCAATAGCATCACAAATTTCACAAATAAAGCA
TTTTTTTCACTGCATTCTAGTTGTGGTTTGTCCAAACTCATCAATGTATCTTAAGGCGTAAATTGTAAGC
GTTAATATTTTGTTAAAATTCGCGTTAAATTTTTGTTAAATCAGCTCATTTTTTAACCAATAGGCCGAAA
TCGGCAAAATCCCTTATAAATCAAAAGAATAGACCGAGATAGGGT
[37 nt withheld, positions 3406-3442]
AAAGAACGTGGACTCCAACGTCAAAGG
[49 nt withheld, positions 3470-3518]
T
[91 nt withheld, positions 3520-3610]
G
[124 nt withheld, positions 3612-3735]
CAGGTGGCACTTTTCGGGGAAATGTGCGCGGAACCCCTATTTGTTTATTTTTCTAAATACATTCAAATAT
GTATCCGCTCATGAGACAATAACCCTGATAAATGCTTCAATAATATTGAAAAAGGAAGAGTCCTGAGGCG
GAAAGAACCAGCTGTGGAATGTGTGTCAGTTAGGGTGTGGAAAGTCCCCAGGCTCCCCAGCAGGCAGAAG
TATGCAAAGCATGCATCTCAATTAGTCAGCAACCAGGTGTGGAAAGTCCCCAGGCTCCCCAGCAGGCAGA
AGTATGCAAAGCATGCATCTCAATTAGTCAGCAACCATAGTCCCGCCCCTAACTCCGCCCATCCCGCCCC
TAACTCCGCCCAGTTCCGCCCATTCTCCGCCCCATGGCTGACTAATTTTTTTTATTTATGCAGAGGCCGA
GGCCGCCTCGGCCTCTGAGCTATTCCAGAAGTAGTGAGGAGGCTTTTTTGGAGGCCTAGGCTTTTGCAAA
GATCGATCAAGAGACAGGATGAGGATCGTTTCGCATGATTGAACAAGATGGATTGCACGCAGGTTCTCCG
GCCGCTTGGGTGGAGAGGCTATTCGGCTATGACTGGGCACAACAGACAATCGGCTGCTCTGATGCCGCCG
TGTTCCGGCTGTCAGCGCAGGGGCGCCCGGTTCTTTTTGTCAAGACCGACCTGTCCGGTGCCCTGAATGA
ACTGCAAGACGAGGCAGCGCGGCTATCGTGGCTGGCCACGACGGGCGTTCCTTGCGCAGCTGTGCTCGAC
GTTGTCACTGAAGCGGGAAGGGACTGGCTGCTATTGGGCGAAGTGCCGGGGCAGGATCTCCTGTCATCTC
ACCTTGCTCCTGCCGAGAAAGTATCCATCATGGCTGATGCAATGCGGCGGCTGCATACGCTTGATCCGGC
TACCTGCCCATTCGACCACCAAGCGAAACATCGCATCGAGCGAGCACGTACTCGGATGGAAGCCGGTCTT
GTCGATCAGGATGATCTGGACGAAGAGCATCAGGGGCTCGCGCCAGCCGAACTGTTCGCCAGGCTCAAGG
CGAGCATGCCCGACGGCGAGGATCTCGTCGTGACCCATGGCGATGCCTGCTTGCCGAATATCATGGTGGA
AAATGGCCGCTTTTCTGGATTCATCGACTGTGGCCGGCTGGGTGTGGCGGACCGCTATCAGGACATAGCG
TTGGCTACCCGTGATATTGCTGAAGAGCTTGGCGGCGAATGGGCTGACCGCTTCCTCGTGCTTTACGGTA
TCGCCGCTCCCGATTCGCAGCGCATCGCCTTCTATCGCCTTCTTGACGAGTTCTTCTGAGCGGGACTCTG
GGGTTCGAAATGACCGACCAAGCGACGCCCAACCTGCCATCACGAGATTTCGATTCCACCGCCGCCTTCT
ATGAAAGGTTGGGCTTCGGAATCGTTTTCCGGGACGCCGGCTGGATGATCCTCCAGCGCGGGGATCTCAT
GCTGGAGTTCTTCGCCCACCCTAGGGGGAGGCTAACTGAAACACGGAAGGAGACAATACCGGAAGGAACC
CGCGCTATGACGGCAATAAAAAGACAGAATAAAACGCACGGTGTTGGGTCGTTTGTTCATAAACGCGGGG
TTCGGTCCCAGGGCTGGCACTCTGTCGATACCCCACCGAGACCCCATTGGGGCCAATACGCCCGCGTTTC
TTCCTTTTCCCCACCCCACCCCCCAAGTTCGGGTGAAGGCCCAGGGCTCGCAGCCAACGTCGGGGCGGCA
GGCCCTGCCATAGCCTCAGGTTACTCATATATACTTTAGATTGATTTAAAACTTCATTTTTAATTTAAAA
GGATCTAGGTGAAGATCCTTTTTGATAATCTCATGACCAAAATCCCTTAACGTGAGTTTTCGTTCCACTG
AGCGTCAGACCCCGTAGAAAAGATCAAAGGATCTTCTTGAGATCCTTTTTTTCTGCGCGTAATCTGCTGC
TTGCAAACAAAAAAACCACCGCTACCAGCGGTGGTTTGTTTGCCGGATCAAGAGCTACCAACTCTTTTTC
CGAAGGTAACTGGCTTCAGCAGAGCGCAGATACCAAATACTGTTCTTCTAGTGTAGCCGTAGTTAGGCCA
CCACTTCAAGAACTCTGTAGCACCGCCTACATACCTCGCTCTGCTAATCCTGTTACCAGTGGCTGCTGCC
AGTGGCGATAAGTCGTGTCTTACCGGGTTGGACTCAAGACGATAGTTACCGGATAAGGCGCAGCGGTCGG
GCTGAACGGGGGGTTCGTGCACACAGCCCAGCTTGGAGCGAACGACCTACACCGAACTGAGATACCTACA
GCGTGAGCTATGAGAAAGCGCCACGCTTCCCGAAGGGAGAAAGGCGGACAGGTATCCGGTAAGCGGCAGG
GTCGGAACAGGAGAGCGCACGAGGGAGCTTCCAGGGGGAAACGCCTGGTATCTTTATAGTCCTGTCGGGT
TTCGCCACCTCTGACTTGAGCGTCGATTTTTGTGATGCTCGTCAGGGGGGCGGAGCCTATGGAAAAACGC
CAGCAACGCGGCCTTTTTACGGTTCCTGGCCTTTTGCTGGCCTTTTGCTCACATGTTCTTTCCTGCGTTA
TCCCCTGATTCTGTGGATAACCGTATTACCGCCATGCATTAGTTATTAATAGTAATCAATTACGGGGTCA
TTAGTTCATAGCCCATATATGGAGTTCCG
